>Addgene plasmid #108842 | pBW2064_pCAG-PV1-NTD-ENTRY-L1-GAI-NLS-BGHpA | depositor full sequence | sequence record 205123 | Full Sequence
CCCAAGCTTGGCGTAATCATGGTCATAGCTGTTTCCTGTGTGAAATTGTTATCCGCTCACAATTCCACAC
AACATACGAGCCGGAAGCATAAAGTGTAAAGCCTGGGGTGCCTAATGAGTGAGCTAACTCACATTAATTG
CGTTGCGCTCACTGCCCGCTTTCCAGTCGGGAAACCTGTCGTGCCAGCGGATCCGCATCTCAATTAGTCA
GCAACCATAGTCCCGCCCCTAACTCCGCCCAGTTCCGCCCATTCTCCGCCCCATGGCTGACTAATTTTTT
TTATTTATGCAGAGGCCGAGGCCGCCTCGGCCTCTGAGCTATTCCAGAAGTAGTGAGGAGGCTTTTTTGG
AGGCCTAGGCTTTTGCAAAAAGCTAACTTGTTTATTGCAGCTTATAATGGTTACAAATAAAGCAATAGCA
TCACAAATTTCACAAATAAAGCATTTTTTTCACTGCATTCTAGTTGTGGTTTGTCCAAACTCATCAATGT
ATCTTATCATGTCTGGATCCGCTGCATTAATGAATCGGCCAACGCGCGGGGAGAGGCGGTTTGCGTATTG
GGCGCTCTTCCGCTTCCTCGCTCACTGACTCGCTGCGCTCGGTCGTTCGGCTGCGGCGAGCGGTATCAGC
TCACTCAAAGGCGGTAATACGGTTATCCACAGAATCAGGGGATAACGCAGGAAAGAACATGTGAGCAAAA
GGCCAGCAAAAGGCCAGGAACCGTAAAAAGGCCGCGTTGCTGGCGTTTTTCCATAGGCTCCGCCCCCCTG
ACGAGCATCACAAAAATCGACGCTCAAGTCAGAGGTGGCGAAACCCGACAGGACTATAAAGATACCAGGC
GTTTCCCCCTGGAAGCTCCCTCGTGCGCTCTCCTGTTCCGACCCTGCCGCTTACCGGATACCTGTCCGCC
TTTCTCCCTTCGGGAAGCGTGGCGCTTTCTCATAGCTCACGCTGTAGGTATCTCAGTTCGGTGTAGGTCG
TTCGCTCCAAGCTGGGCTGTGTGCACGAACCCCCCGTTCAGCCCGACCGCTGCGCCTTATCCGGTAACTA
TCGTCTTGAGTCCAACCCGGTAAGACACGACTTATCGCCACTGGCAGCAGCCACTGGTAACAGGATTAGC
AGAGCGAGGTATGTAGGCGGTGCTACAGAGTTCTTGAAGTGGTGGCCTAACTACGGCTACACTAGAAGAA
CAGTATTTGGTATCTGCGCTCTGCTGAAGCCAGTTACCTTCGGAAAAAGAGTTGGTAGCTCTTGATCCGG
CAAACAAACCACCGCTGGTAGCGGTGGTTTTTTTGTTTGCAAGCAGCAGATTACGCGCAGAAAAAAAGGA
TCTCAAGAAGATCCTTTGATCTTTTCTACGGGGTCTGACGCTCAGTGGAACGAAAACTCACGTTAAGGGA
TTTTGGTCATGAGATTATCAAAAAGGATCTTCACCTAGATCCTTTTAAATTAAAAATGAAGTTTTAAATC
AATCTAAAGTATATATGAGTAAACTTGGTCTGACAGTTACCAATGCTTAATCAGTGAGGCACCTATCTCA
GCGATCTGTCTATTTCGTTCATCCATAGTTGCCTGACTCCCCGTCGTGTAGATAACTACGATACGGGAGG
GCTTACCATCTGGCCCCAGTGCTGCAATGATACCGCGAGACCCACGCTCACCGGCTCCAGATTTATCAGC
AATAAACCAGCCAGCCGGAAGGGCCGAGCGCAGAAGTGGTCCTGCAACTTTATCCGCCTCCATCCAGTCT
ATTAATTGTTGCCGGGAAGCTAGAGTAAGTAGTTCGCCAGTTAATAGTTTGCGCAACGTTGTTGCCATTG
CTACAGGCATCGTGGTGTCACGCTCGTCGTTTGGTATGGCTTCATTCAGCTCCGGTTCCCAACGATCAAG
GCGAGTTACATGATCCCCCATGTTGTGCAAAAAAGCGGTTAGCTCCTTCGGTCCTCCGATCGTTGTCAGA
AGTAAGTTGGCCGCAGTGTTATCACTCATGGTTATGGCAGCACTGCATAATTCTCTTACTGTCATGCCAT
CCGTAAGATGCTTTTCTGTGACTGGTGAGTACTCAACCAAGTCATTCTGAGAATAGTGTATGCGGCGACC
GAGTTGCTCTTGCCCGGCGTCAATACGGGATAATACCGCGCCACATAGCAGAACTTTAAAAGTGCTCATC
ATTGGAAAACGTTCTTCGGGGCGAAAACTCTCAAGGATCTTACCGCTGTTGAGATCCAGTTCGATGTAAC
CCACTCGTGCACCCAACTGATCTTCAGCATCTTTTACTTTCACCAGCGTTTCTGGGTGAGCAAAAACAGG
AAGGCAAAATGCCGCAAAAAAGGGAATAAGGGCGACACGGAAATGTTGAATACTCATACTCTTCCTTTTT
CAATATTATTGAAGCATTTATCAGGGTTATTGTCTCATGAGCGGATACATATTTGAATGTATTTAGAAAA
ATAAACAAATAGGGGTTCCGCGCACATTTCCCCGAAAAGTGCCACCTGGGTCGACATTGATTATTGACTA
GTTATTAATAGTAATCAATTACGGGGTCATTAGTTCATAGCCCATATATGGAGTTCCGCGTTACATAACT
TACGGTAAATGGCCCGCCTGGCTGACCGCCCAACGACCCCCGCCCATTGACGTCAATAATGACGTATGTT
CCCATAGTAACGCCAATAGGGACTTTCCATTGACGTCAATGGGTGGAGTATTTACGGTAAACTGCCCACT
TGGCAGTACATCAAGTGTATCATATGCCAAGTACGCCCCCTATTGACGTCAATGACGGTAAATGGCCCGC
CTGGCATTATGCCCAGTACATGACCTTATGGGACTTTCCTACTTGGCAGTACATCTACGTATTAGTCATC
GCTATTACCATGGTCGAGGTGAGCCCCACGTTCTGCTTCACTCTCCCCATCTCCCCCCCCTCCCCACCCC
CAATTTTGTATTTATTTATTTTTTAATTATTTTGTGCAGCGATGGGGGCGGGGGGGGGGGGGGCGCGCGC
CAGGCGGGGCGGGGCGGGGCGAGGGGCGGGGCGGGGCGAGGCGGAAAGGTGCGGCGGCAGCCAATCAGAG
CGGCGCGCTCCGAAAGTTTCCTTTTATGGCGAGGCGGCGGCGGCGGCGGCCCTATAAAAAGCGAAGCGCG
CGGCGGGCGGGAGTCGCTGCGTTGCCTTCGCCCCGTGCCCCGCTCCGCGCCGCCTCGCGCCGCCCGCCCC
GGCTCTGACTGACCGCGTTACTCCCACAGGTGAGCGGGCGGGACGGCCCTTCTCCTCCGGGCTGTAATTA
GCGCTTGGTTTAATGACGGCTCGTTTCTTTTCTGTGGCTGCGTGAAAGCCTTAAAGGGCTCCGGGAGGGC
CCTTTGTGCGGGGGGGAGCGGCTCGGGGGGTGCGTGCGTGTGTGTGTGCGTGGGGAGCGCCGCGTGCGGC
TCCGCGCTGCCCGGCGGCTGTGAGCGCTGCGGGCGCGGCGCGGGGCTTTGTGCGCTCCGCAGTGTGCGCG
AGGGGAGCGCGGCCGGGGGCGGTGCCCCGCGGTGCGGGGGGGGCTGCGAGGGGAACAAAGGCTGCGTGCG
GGGTGTGTGCGTGGGGGGGTGAGCAGGGGGTGTGGGCGCGGCGGTCGGGCTGTAACCCCCCCCTGCACCC
CCCTCCCCGAGTTGCTGAGCACGGCCCGGCTTCGGGTGCGGGGCTCCGTACGGGGCGTGGCGCGGGGCTC
GCCGTGCCGGGCGGGGGGTGGCGGCAGGTGGGGGTGCCGGGCGGGGCGGGGCCGCCTCGGGCCGGGGAGG
GCTCGGGGGAGGGGCGCGGCGGCCCCCGGAGCGCCGGCGGCTGTCGAGGCGCGGCGAGCCGCAGCCATTG
CCTTTTATGGTAATCGTGCGAGAGGGCGCAGGGACTTCCTTTGTCCCAAATCTGTGCGGAGCCGAAATCT
GGGAGGCGCCGCCGCACCCCCTCTAGCGGGCGCGGGGCGAAGCGGTGCGGCGCCGGCAGGAAGGAAATGG
GCGGGGAGGGCCTTCGTGCGTCGCCGCGCCGCCGTCCCCTTCTCCCTCTCCAGCCTCGGGGCTGTCCGCG
GGGGGACGGCTGCCTTCGGGGGGGACGGGGCAGGGCGGGGTTCGGCTTCTGGCGTGTGACCGGCGGCTCT
AGAGCCTCTGCTAACCATGTTCATGCCTTCTTCTTTTTCCTACAGCTCCTGGGCAACGTGCTGGTTATTG
TGCTGTCTCATCATTTTGGCAAAGAATTGATTAATTCGAGCGAAGGCGCGCCCATTACTCGCATCCATTC
TCAGGCTGTCTCGTCTCGTCTCGCACGCGTAAGTCTACTCCGGAGGGTCTGGCTCCGGATCAAGTGGTGG
CAGCGGTACCATGAAGCGGGACCACCACCATCACCATCATCAGGACAAGAAAACCATGATGATGAACGAA
GAGGACGACGGCAACGGCATGGACGAGCTGCTGGCTGTGCTGGGCTACAAAGTGCGGAGCAGCGAGATGG
CCGACGTGGCCCAGAAACTGGAACAGCTGGAAGTGATGATGAGCAACGTGCAGGAAGATGACCTGTCCCA
GCTGGCCACCGAGACAGTGCACTACAACCCCGCCGAGCTGTACACCTGGCTGGACTCCATGCTGACCGAC
CTGAACCCCAAGAAAAAGCGGAAGGTGTGAGAATTCCTGTGCCTTCTAGTTGCCAGCCATCTGTTGTTTG
CCCCTCCCCCGTGCCTTCCTTGACCCTGGAAGGTGCCACTCCCACTGTCCTTTCCTAATAAAATGAGGAA
ATTGCATCGCATTGTCTGAGTAGGTGTCATTCTATTCTGGGGGGTGGGGTGGGGCAGGACAGCAAGGGGG
AGGATTGGGAAGACAATAGCAGGCATGCTGGGGATGCGGTGGGCTCTATGGCTTCTGAGGCGGAAAGAAC
CAGCTGGGGCTCTAGGGGGTATCCCCACGCGCCCTGTAGCGTGTACCGCTGGGAGTTCGTAGACGGAAAC
AAACGCAGAATCCAAGCGCGGCCGCCCAGGATACATAGATTACCACAACTCCGAGCCCTTCCACCGCTAG
CGCACTCCTCAGGTGCAGGCTGCCTATCAGAAGGTGGTGGCTGGTGTGGCCAATGCCCTGGCTCACAAAT
ACCACTGAGATCTTTTTCCCTCTGCCAAAAATTATGGGGACATCATGAAGCCCCTTGAGCATCTGACTTC
TGGCTAATAAAGGAAATTTATTTTCATTGCAATAGTGTGTTGGAATTTTTTGTGTCTCTCACTCGGAAGG
ACATATGGGAGGGCAAATCATTTAAAACATCAGAATGAGTATTTGGTTTAGAGTTTGGCAACATATGCCC
ATATGCTGGCTGCCATGAACAAAGGTTGGCTATAAAGAGGTCATCAGTATATGAAACAGCCCCCTGCTGT
CCATTCCTTATTCCATAGAAAAGCCTTGACTTGAGGTTAGATTTTTTTTATATTTTGTTTTGTGTTATTT
TTTTCTTTAACATCCCTAAAATTTTCCTTACATGTTTTACTAGCCAGATTTTTCCTCCTCTCCTGACTAC
TCCCAGTCATAGCTGTCCCTCTTCTCTTATGGAGATCCCTCGACCTGCAG
Features (pLannotate 1.2.2; 19 found; start..end, strand, type, name):
     46..62      -  protein_bind   lac operator: The lac repressor binds to the lac operator to inhibit transcription in E. coli. This inhibition can be relieved by adding lactose or isopropyl-β-D-thiogalactopyranoside (IPTG). lac repressor encoded by lacI
     70..100     -  promoter       lac promoter: promoter for the E. coli lac operon
    115..136     -  protein_bind   CAP binding site: CAP binding activates transcription in the presence of cAMP. E. coli catabolite activator protein
    149..188     -  CDS            lacI (fragment): lac repressor; lacI; The lac repressor binds to the lac operator to inhibit transcription in E. coli. This inhibition can be relieved by adding lactose or isopropyl-β-D-thiogalactopyranoside (IPTG).
    195..217     +  promoter       SV40 promoter (fragment): SV40 enhancer and early promoter
    221..355     +  rep_origin     SV40 ori: SV40 origin of replication
    375..509     +  polyA_signal   SV40 poly(A) signal: SV40 polyadenylation signal
    511..565     -  CDS            lacI (fragment): lac repressor; lacI; The lac repressor binds to the lac operator to inhibit transcription in E. coli. This inhibition can be relieved by adding lactose or isopropyl-β-D-thiogalactopyranoside (IPTG).
    748..1336    -  rep_origin     ori: high-copy-number ColE1/pMB1/pBR322/pUC origin of replication
   1507..2367    -  CDS            AmpR: β-lactamase; bla; confers resistance to ampicillin, carbenicillin, and related antibiotics
   2368..2472    -  promoter       AmpR promoter: bla
   2503..2882    +  enhancer       CMV enhancer: human cytomegalovirus immediate early enhancer
   2884..3159    +  promoter       chicken β-actin promoter: No description available
   3160..4175    +  intron         chimeric intron: chimera between introns from chicken β-actin and rabbit β-globin
   4351..4629    +  CDS            GAI (fragment): GAI_ARATH - Also known as RGA2 From Arabidopsis thaliana (Mouse-ear cress).
   4657..4881    +  polyA_signal   bGH poly(A) signal: bovine growth hormone polyadenylation signal
   4885..4906    +  promoter       SV40 promoter (fragment): SV40 enhancer and early promoter
   5044..5115    +  CDS            HBB (fragment): HBB_PONPY - Experimental evidence at transcript level: Swiss-Prot protein existence level 2. Involved in oxygen transport from the lung to the various peripheral tissues. From Pongo pygmaeus (Bornean orangutan).
   5186..5241    +  polyA_signal   β-globin poly(A) signal: rabbit β-globin polyadenylation signal (Gil and Proudfoot, 1987)
