[The description below was written by a language model from this plasmid's Addgene catalogue record and pLannotate feature annotations shown in this document.]
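Description:
pBW2064_pCAG-PV1-NTD-ENTRY-L1-GAI-NLS-BGHpA is an empty entry backbone derived from pCAGGS for mammalian expression and synthetic biology work. It is about 5.6 kb. In E. coli it is propagated through a high-copy ColE1/pUC-type origin and selected with ampicillin via the β-lactamase gene and its native promoter. Remnants of lac regulatory sequence (operator, promoter, CAP site, short lacI fragments) and an SV40 origin with an SV40 poly(A) signal are carried over from the parental vector and are not part of the expression unit.

The expression cassette is driven by the CAG promoter, annotated here as the CMV immediate-early enhancer, the chicken β-actin promoter and the chimeric β-actin/β-globin intron, which together give strong constitutive transcription in mammalian cells. Downstream lies an entry site where a protein fragment is cloned between MluI and BspEI, placing it in frame with a C-terminal fragment of Arabidopsis GAI followed by a nuclear localisation signal. The name suggests a linker (L1) between insert and GAI, though neither this nor the NLS is annotated separately in the feature table. Transcripts terminate at the bovine growth hormone poly(A) signal, and residual rabbit β-globin sequence and its poly(A) signal from pCAGGS sit further downstream.

GAI is a gibberellin-responsive dimerisation domain that associates with GID1 when the hormone is present. According to the name and the associated publication on chemical- and light-inducible recombinases, the vector is intended to receive an N-terminal fragment of a split recombinase, so that activity can be reconstituted by chemically induced pairing with a partner fragment. The record lists no insert, and the meaning of "PV1" is not stated.
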