Addgene plasmid #108842: pBW2064_pCAG-PV1-NTD-ENTRY-L1-GAI-NLS-BGHpA
Purpose: (Empty Backbone) Insert protein fragment into MluI/BspEI to fuse to GAI/NLS tags on C-terminus
Depositing lab: Wilson Wong. Depositing organization: Boston University Main Campus. Publication: High-performance chemical- and light-inducible recombinases in mammalian cells and mice. Weinberg BH, Cho JH, Agarwal Y, Pham NTH, Caraballo LD, Walkosz M, Ortega C, Trexler M, Tague N, Law B, Benman WKJ, Letendre J, Beal J, Wong WW. Nat Commun. 2019 Oct 24;10(1):4845. doi: 10.1038/s41467-019-12800-7. PubMed 31649244.
Backbone
  Vector backbone: pCAGGS
  Vector type: Mammalian Expression, Synthetic Biology
  Tag / fusion protein: GAI,NLS (C terminal on backbone)
Growth in bacteria
  Bacterial resistance: Ampicillin, 100 μg/mL
  Growth temperature: 37°C
  Growth strain: NEB Stable
  Copy number: High Copy
Gene/Insert
  Gene/Insert name: None
  Tag / fusion protein: GAI,NLS (C terminal on backbone)
Terms and licenses: Academic/Nonprofit Terms; Industry Terms: Not Available to Industry
Depositor comments: Please visit https://www.biorxiv.org/content/10.1101/747121v1 for bioRxiv preprint.
How to cite: pBW2064_pCAG-PV1-NTD-ENTRY-L1-GAI-NLS-BGHpA was a gift from Wilson Wong (Addgene plasmid # 108842 ; http://n2t.net/addgene:108842 ; RRID:Addgene_108842)
