>Addgene plasmid #108842 | pBW2064_pCAG-PV1-NTD-ENTRY-L1-GAI-NLS-BGHpA | addgene partial sequence | sequence record 227097 | Addgene Partial NGS Result
TGCACCCCCCTCCCCGAGTTGCTGAGCACGGCCCGGCTTCGGGTGCGGGGCTCCGTACGGGGCGTGGCGC
GGGGCTCGCCGTGCCGGGCGGGGGGTGGCGGCAGGTGGGGGTGCCGGGCGGGGCGGGGCCGCCTCGGGCC
GGGGAGGGCTCGGGGGAGGGGCGCGGCGGCCCCCGGAGCGCCGGCGGCTGTCGAGGCGCGGCGAGCCGCA
GCCATTGCCTTTTATGGTAATCGTGCGAGAGGGCGCAGGGACTTCCTTTGTCCCAAATCTGTGCGGAGCC
GAAATCTGGGAGGCGCCGCCGCACCCCCTCTAGCGGGCGCGGGGCGAAGCGGTGCGGCGCCGGCAGGAAG
GAAATGGGCGGGGAGGGCCTTCGTGCGTCGCCGCGCCGCCGTCCCCTTCTCCCTCTCCAGCCTCGGGGCT
GTCCGCGGGGGGACGGCTGCCTTCGGGGGGGACGGGGCAGGGCGGGGTTCGGCTTCTGGCGTGTGACCGG
CGGCTCTAGAGCCTCTGCTAACCATGTTCATGCCTTCTTCTTTTTCCTACAGCTCCTGGGCAACGTGCTG
GTTATTGTGCTGTCTCATCATTTTGGCAAAGAATTGATTAATTCGAGCGAAGGCGCGCCCATTACTCGCA
TCCATTCTCAGGCTGTCTCGTCTCGTCTCGCACGCGTAAGTCTACTCCGGAGGGTCTGGCTCCGGATCAA
GTGGTGGCAGCGGTACCATGAAGCGGGACCACCACCATCACCATCATCAGGACAAGAAAACCATGATGAT
GAACGAAGAGGACGACGGCAACGGCATGGACGAGCTGCTGGCTGTGCTGGGCTACAAAGTGCGGAGCAGC
GAGATGGCCGACGTGGCCCAGAAACTGGAACAGCTGGAAGTGATGATGAGCAACGTGCAGGAAGATGACC
TGTCCCAGCTGGCCACCGAGACAGTGCACTACAACCCCGCCGAGCTGTACACCTGGCTGGACTCCATGCT
GACCGACCTGAACCCCAAGAAAAAGCGGAAGGTGTGAGAATTCCTGTGCCTTCTAGTTGCCAGCCATCTG
TTGTTTGCCCCTCCCCCGTGCCTTCCTTGACCCTGGAAGGTGCCACTCCCACTGTCCTTTCCTAATAAAA
TGAGGAAATTGCATCGCATTGTCTGAGTAGGTGTCATTCTATTCTGGGGGGTGGGGTGGGGCAGGACAGC
AAGGGGGAGGATTGGGAAGACAATAGCAGGCATGCTGGGGATGCGGTGGGCTCTATGGCTTCTGAGGCGG
AAAGAACCAGCTGGGGCTCTAGGGGGTATCCCCACGCGCCCTGTAGCGTGTACCGCTGGGAGTTCGTAGA
CGGAAACAAACGCAGAATCCAAGCGCGGCCGCCCAGGATACATAGATTACCACAACTCCGAGCCCTTCCA
CCGCTAGCGCACTCCTCAGGTGCAGGCTGCCTATCAGAAGGTGGTGGCTGGTGTGGCCAATGCCCTGGCT
CACAAATACCACTGAGATCTTTTTCCCTCTGCCAAAAATTATGGGGACATCATGAAGCCCCTTGAGCATC
TGACTTCTGGCTAATAAAGGAAATTTATTTTCATTGCAATAGTGTGTTGGAATTTTTTGTGTCTCTCACT
CGGAAGGACATATGGGAGGGCAAATCATTTAAAACATCAGAATGAGTATTTGGTTTAGAGTTTGGCAACA
TATGCCCATATGCTGGCTGCCATGAACAAAGGTTGGCTATAAAGAGGTCATCAGTATATGAAACAGCCCC
CTGCTGTCCATTCCTTATTCCATAGAAAAGCCTTGACTTGAGGTTAGATTTTTTTTATATTTTGTTTTGT
GTTATTTTTTTCTTTAACATCCCTAAAATTTTCCTTACATGTTTTACTAGCCAGATTTTTCCTCCTCTCC
TGACTACTCCCAGTCATAGCTGTCCCTCTTCTCTTATGGAGATCCCTCGACCTGCAGCCCAAGCTTGGCG
TAATCATGGTCATAGCTGTTTCCTGTGTGAAATTGTTATCCGCTCACAATTCCACACAACATACGAGCCG
GAAGCATAAAGTGTAAAGCCTGGGGTGCCTAATGAGTGAGCTAACTCACATTAATTGCGTTGCGCTCACT
GCCCGCTTTCCAGTCGGGAAACCTGTCGTGCCAGCGGATCCGCATCTCAATTAGTCAGCAACCATAGTCC
CGCCCCTAACTCCGCCCAGTTCCGCCCATTCTCCGCCCCATGGCTGACTAATTTTTTTTATTTATGCAGA
GGCCGAGGCCGCCTCGGCCTCTGAGCTATTCCAGAAGTAGTGAGGAGGCTTTTTTGGAGGCCTAGGCTTT
TGCAAAAAGCTAACTTGTTTATTGCAGCTTATAATGGTTACAAATAAAGCAATAGCATCACAAATTTCAC
AAATAAAGCATTTTTTTCACTGCATTCTAGTTGTGGTTTGTCCAAACTCATCAATGTATCTTATCATGTC
TGGATCCGCTGCATTAATGAATCGGCCAACGCGCGGGGAGAGGCGGTTTGCGTATTGGGCGCTCTTCCGC
TTCCTCGCTCACTGACTCGCTGCGCTCGGTCGTTCGGCTGCGGCGAGCGGTATCAGCTCACTCAAAGGCG
GTAATACGGTTATCCACAGAATCAGGGGATAACGCAGGAAAGAACATGTGAGCAAAAGGCCAGCAAAAGG
CCAGGAACCGTAAAAAGGCCGCGTTGCTGGCGTTTTTCCATAGGCTCCGCCCCCCTGACGAGCATCACAA
AAATCGACGCTCAAGTCAGAGGTGGCGAAACCCGACAGGACTATAAAGATACCAGGCGTTTCCCCCTGGA
AGCTCCCTCGTGCGCTCTCCTGTTCCGACCCTGCCGCTTACCGGATACCTGTCCGCCTTTCTCCCTTCGG
GAAGCGTGGCGCTTTCTCATAGCTCACGCTGTAGGTATCTCAGTTCGGTGTAGGTCGTTCGCTCCAAGCT
GGGCTGTGTGCACGAACCCCCCGTTCAGCCCGACCGCTGCGCCTTATCCGGTAACTATCGTCTTGAGTCC
AACCCGGTAAGACACGACTTATCGCCACTGGCAGCAGCCACTGGTAACAGGATTAGCAGAGCGAGGTATG
TAGGCGGTGCTACAGAGTTCTTGAAGTGGTGGCCTAACTACGGCTACACTAGAAGAACAGTATTTGGTAT
CTGCGCTCTGCTGAAGCCAGTTACCTTCGGAAAAAGAGTTGGTAGCTCTTGATCCGGCAAACAAACCACC
GCTGGTAGCGGTGGTTTTTTTGTTTGCAAGCAGCAGATTACGCGCAGAAAAAAAGGATCTCAAGAAGATC
CTTTGATCTTTTCTACGGGGTCTGACGCTCAGTGGAACGAAAACTCACGTTAAGGGATTTTGGTCATGAG
ATTATCAAAAAGGATCTTCACCTAGATCCTTTTAAATTAAAAATGAAGTTTTAAATCAATCTAAAGTATA
TATGAGTAAACTTGGTCTGACAGTTACCAATGCTTAATCAGTGAGGCACCTATCTCAGCGATCTGTCTAT
TTCGTTCATCCATAGTTGCCTGACTCCCCGTCGTGTAGATAACTACGATACGGGAGGGCTTACCATCTGG
CCCCAGTGCTGCAATGATACCGCGAGACCCACGCTCACCGGCTCCAGATTTATCAGCAATAAACCAGCCA
GCCGGAAGGGCCGAGCGCAGAAGTGGTCCTGCAACTTTATCCGCCTCCATCCAGTCTATTAATTGTTGCC
GGGAAGCTAGAGTAAGTAGTTCGCCAGTTAATAGTTTGCGCAACGTTGTTGCCATTGCTACAGGCATCGT
GGTGTCACGCTCGTCGTTTGGTATGGCTTCATTCAGCTCCGGTTCCCAACGATCAAGGCGAGTTACATGA
TCCCCCATGTTGTGCAAAAAAGCGGTTAGCTCCTTCGGTCCTCCGATCGTTGTCAGAAGTAAGTTGGCCG
CAGTGTTATCACTCATGGTTATGGCAGCACTGCATAATTCTCTTACTGTCATGCCATCCGTAAGATGCTT
TTCTGTGACTGGTGAGTACTCAACCAAGTCATTCTGAGAATAGTGTATGCGGCGACCGAGTTGCTCTTGC
CCGGCGTCAATACGGGATAATACCGCGCCACATAGCAGAACTTTAAAAGTGCTCATCATTGGAAAACGTT
CTTCGGGGCGAAAACTCTCAAGGATCTTACCGCTGTTGAGATCCAGTTCGATGTAACCCACTCGTGCACC
CAACTGATCTTCAGCATCTTTTACTTTCACCAGCGTTTCTGGGTGAGCAAAAACAGGAAGGCAAAATGCC
GCAAAAAAGGGAATAAGGGCGACACGGAAATGTTGAATACTCATACTCTTCCTTTTTCAATATTATTGAA
GCATTTATCAGGGTTATTGTCTCATGAGCGGATACATATTTGAATGTATTTAGAAAAATAAACAAATAGG
GGTTCCGCGCACATTTCCCCGAAAAGTGCCACCTGGGTCGACATTGATTATTGACTAGTTATTAATAGTA
ATCAATTACGGGGTCATTAGTTCATAGCCCATATATGGAGTTCCGCGTTACATAACTTACGGTAAATGGC
CCGCCTGGCTGACCGCCCAACGACCCCCGCCCATTGACGTCAATAATGACGTATGTTCCCATAGTAACGC
CAATAGGGACTTTCCATTGACGTCAATGGGTGGAGTATTTACGGTAAACTGCCCACTTGGCAGTACATCA
AGTGTATCATATGCCAAGTACGCCCCCTATTGACGTCAATGACGGTAAATGGCCCGCCTGGCATTATGCC
CAGTACATGACCTTATGGGACTTTCCTACTTGGCAGTACATCTACGTATTAGTCATCGCTATTACCATGG
TCGAGGTGAGCCCCACGTTCTGCTTCACTCTCCCCATCTCCCCCCCCTCCCCACCCCCAATTTTGTATTT
ATTTATTTTTTAATTATTTTGTGCAGCGATGG
